Addgene plasmid #132931: p8.9 NdeltaSB D185K/D186L
Purpose: p8.9 NdeltaSB bearing RT-D185K/D186L mutant reverse transcriptase sequence
Depositing lab: Jeremy Luban. Depositing organization: University of Geneva. Publication: Inhibition of HIV-1 infection by TNPO3 depletion is determined by capsid and detectable after viral cDNA enters the nucleus. De Iaco A, Luban J. Retrovirology. 2011 Dec 6;8:98. doi: 10.1186/1742-4690-8-98. PubMed 22145813.
Backbone
  Vector backbone: p8.9 NdeltaSB
  Vector type: Lentiviral
Growth in bacteria
  Bacterial resistance: Ampicillin, 100 μg/mL
  Growth temperature: 30°C
  Growth strain: NEB Stable
  Copy number: High Copy
Gene/Insert
  Gene/Insert name: gag and pol D185K/D186L
  Species: HIV
  Mutation: D185K/D186L
  Cloning method: Restriction Enzyme; 5′ cloning site EcoRV (not destroyed); 3′ cloning site AgeI (not destroyed)
  Sequencing primers: 5′ NA
Terms and licenses: Academic/Nonprofit Terms; Industry Terms: Not Available to Industry
How to cite: p8.9 NdeltaSB D185K/D186L was a gift from Jeremy Luban (Addgene plasmid # 132931 ; http://n2t.net/addgene:132931 ; RRID:Addgene_132931)
