[The description below was written by a language model from this plasmid's Addgene catalogue record and pLannotate feature annotations shown in this document.]
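Description:
p8.9 NdeltaSB D185K/D186L is an HIV-1 gag-pol packaging (helper) plasmid for lentiviral vector production, built on the p8.9 NdeltaSB backbone. It is propagated in E. coli from a high-copy ColE1/pUC-type origin under ampicillin selection (AmpR with its own promoter). The annotated remnants of the tetracycline resistance gene, bom, rop and lacI are short leftovers of earlier cloning vectors rather than functional units. An SV40 enhancer/early promoter region lies just upstream of the CMV enhancer, but the record assigns it no role.

In mammalian cells, the human CMV immediate-early enhancer and promoter, followed by a fragment of CMV intron A, drive the viral coding region. This region comprises full-length gag and the overlapping pol open reading frame, then sequences matching tat and rev exons and a Rev response element. The RRE allows Rev-dependent nuclear export of the unspliced gag-pol transcript. Only short fragments of vpr and vpu are detected, and no env, LTR or packaging signal is annotated, which fits a helper that supplies structural and enzymatic proteins in trans without being packaged itself. A short insulin gene-derived fragment downstream of rev may be part of the 3' processing region, although no polyadenylation signal is annotated.

The defining feature is the D185K/D186L substitution in reverse transcriptase, introduced on a fragment cloned between EcoRV and AgeI. These two aspartates lie in the conserved catalytic motif of the polymerase active site, so particles made with this plasmid are expected to assemble but fail to synthesise viral cDNA. The stated purpose is simply to provide this RT-mutant version of the packaging plasmid. It therefore probably serves as a negative control in infection and viral cDNA assays, such as the capsid and nuclear entry studies described in the associated publication.
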