Features (pLannotate 1.2.2; 21 found; start..end, strand, type, name):
      1..204     +  promoter       CMV promoter: human cytomegalovirus (CMV) immediate early promoter
    340..389     +  intron         CMV intron (fragment): modified intron A from human cytomegalovirus
    479..1978    +  CDS            gag (sequence partly withheld): GAG_HV1N5 - Experimental evidence at protein level: Swiss-Prot protein existence level 1. [p6-gag]: Plays a role in budding of the assembled particle by interacting with the host class E VPS proteins TSG101 and PDCD6IP/AIP1. From Human immunodeficiency virus type 1 group M subtype B (isolate NY5) (HIV-1).
   1774..4785    +  CDS            HIV-1 pol: pol protein from human immunodeficiency virus 1; pol
   4794..4892    +  CDS            vpr (fragment): VPR_HV19N - Protein inferred from homology: Swiss-Prot protein existence level 3. During virus entry, plays a role in the transport of the viral pre-integration (PIC) complex to the host nucleus. This function is crucial for viral infection of non-dividing macrophages. May act directly at the nuclear pore complex, by binding nucleoporins phenylalanine-glycine (FG)-repeat regions. From Human immunodeficiency virus type 1 group M subtype G (isolate 92NG083) (HIV-1).
   4879..5094    +  CDS            tat (fragment): TAT_HV1H2 - Experimental evidence at protein level: Swiss-Prot protein existence level 1. Extracellular circulating Tat can be endocytosed by surrounding uninfected cells via the binding to several surface receptors such as CD26, CXCR4, heparan sulfate proteoglycans (HSPG) or LDLR. Neurons are rarely infected, but they internalize Tat via their LDLR. Through its interaction with nuclear HATs, Tat is potentially able to control the acetylation-dependent cellular gene expression. Modulates the expression of many cellular genes involved in cell survival, proliferation or in coding for cytokines o
   5110..5205    +  CDS            vpu (fragment): VPU_HV1B1 - Experimental evidence at protein level: Swiss-Prot protein existence level 1. Enhances virion budding by targeting host CD4 and Tetherin/BST2 to proteasome degradation. Degradation of CD4 prevents any unwanted premature interactions between viral Env and its host receptor CD4 in the endoplasmic reticulum. Degradation of antiretroviral protein Tetherin/BST2 is important for virion budding, as BST2 tethers new viral particles to the host cell membrane. Mechanistically, Vpu bridges either CD4 or BST2 to BTRC, a substrate recognition subunit of the Skp1/Cullin/F-box protein E3 ubiquiti
   5359..5592    +  misc_feature   RRE: The Rev response element (RRE) of HIV-1 allows for Rev-dependent mRNA export from the nucleus to the cytoplasm.
   5969..6243    +  CDS            Rev (fragment): human immunodeficiency virus 1 (HIV-1) Rev protein; rev; enhances nuclear export of unspliced and incompletely spliced viral mRNAs
   6392..6508    +  CDS            Ins1 (fragment): INS1_MOUSE - Also known as Ins-1. Experimental evidence at protein level: Swiss-Prot protein existence level 1. Insulin decreases blood glucose concentration. It increases cell permeability to monosaccharides, amino acids and fatty acids. It accelerates glycolysis, the pentose phosphate cycle, and glycogen synthesis in liver. From Mus musculus (Mouse).
   6640..6656    -  promoter       tet promoter (fragment): E. coli promoter for tetracycline efflux protein gene
   6764..6782    -  promoter       SP6 promoter: promoter for bacteriophage SP6 RNA polymerase
   7010..7289    +  CDS            TcR (fragment): tetracycline efflux protein; tet; confers resistance to tetracycline
   7290..7338    -  misc_feature   bom (fragment): basis of mobility region from pBR322
   7440..7475    -  CDS            rop (fragment): Rop protein, which maintains plasmids at low copy number; rop
   7570..7674    +  promoter       AmpR promoter: bla
   7675..8535    +  CDS            AmpR: β-lactamase; bla; confers resistance to ampicillin, carbenicillin, and related antibiotics
   8706..9294    +  rep_origin     ori: high-copy-number ColE1/pMB1/pBR322/pUC origin of replication
   9477..9533    +  CDS            lacI (fragment): lac repressor; lacI; The lac repressor binds to the lac operator to inhibit transcription in E. coli. This inhibition can be relieved by adding lactose or isopropyl-β-D-thiogalactopyranoside (IPTG).
   9540..9869    +  promoter       SV40 promoter: SV40 enhancer and early promoter
  10056..10359   +  enhancer       CMV enhancer: human cytomegalovirus immediate early enhancer
>Addgene plasmid #132931 | p8.9 NdeltaSB D185K/D186L | addgene full sequence | sequence record 261317 | Addgene NGS Result
GTGATGCGGTTTTGGCAGTACATCAATGGGCGTGGATAGCGGTTTGACTCACGGGGATTTCCAAGTCTCC
ACCCCATTGACGTCAATGGGAGTTTGTTTTGGCACCAAAATCAACGGGACTTTCCAAAATGTCGTAACAA
CTCCGCCCCATTGACGCAAATGGGCGGTAGGCGTGTACGGTGGGAGGTCTATATAAGCAGAGCTCGTTTA
GTGAACCGTCAGATCGCCTGGAGACGCCATCCACGCTGTTTTGACCTCCATAGAAGACACCGGGACCGAT
CCAGCCTCCGCGGCCGGGAACGGTGCATTGGAACGCGGATTCCCCGTGCCAAGAGTGACGTAAGTACCGC
CTATAGAGTCTATAGGCCCACCCCCTTGGCTTCTTATGCGACGGATCGATCCCGTAATAAGCTTCGAGGT
CCGCGGCCGGCCGCGTTGACGCGCACGGCAAGAGGCGAGGGGCGGCCGCTGGTGAGAGATGGGTGCGAGA
GCGTCGGTATTAAGCGGGGGAGAATTAGATAAATGGGAAAAAATTCGGTTAAGGCCAGGGGGAAAGAAAC
AATATAAACTAAAACATATAGTATGGGCAAGCAGGGAGCTAGAACGATTCGCAGTTAATCCTGGCCTTTT
AGAGACATCAGAAGGCTGTAGACAAATACTGGGACAGCTACAACCATCCCTTCAGACAGGATCAGAAGAA
CTTAGATCATTATATAATACAATAGCAGTCCTCTATTGTGTGCATCAAAGGATAGATGTAAAAGACACCA
AGGAAGCCTTAGATAAGATAGAGGAAGAGCAAAACAAAAGTAAGAAAAAGGCACAGCAAGCAGCAGCTGA
CACAGGAAACAACAGCCAGGTCAGCCAAAATTAC
[693 nt withheld, positions 875-1567]
GCTGAAGCAATGAGCCAAGTAACAAATCCAGCTACCATAATGATACAGAAAGGCAATTTTAGGAACCAAA
GAAAGACTGTTAAGTGTTTCAATTGTGGCAAAGAAGGGCACATAGCCAAAAATTGCAGGGCCCCTAGGAA
AAAGGGCTGTTGGAAATGTGGAAAGGAAGGACACCAAATGAAAGATTGTACTGAGAGACAGGCTAATTTT
TTAGGGAAGATCTGGCCTTCCCACAAGGGAAGGCCAGGGAATTTTCTTCAGAGCAGACCAGAGCCAACAG
CCCCACCAGAAGAGAGCTTCAGGTTTGGGGAAGAGACAACAACTCCCTCTCAGAAGCAGGAGCCGATAGA
CAAGGAACTGTATCCTTTAGCTTCCCTCAGATCACTCTTTGGCAGCGACCCCTCGTCACAATAAAGATAG
GGGGGCAATTAAAGGAAGCTCTATTAGATACAGGAGCAGATGATACAGTATTAGAAGAAATGAATTTGCC
AGGAAGATGGAAACCAAAAATGATAGGGGGAATTGGAGGTTTTATCAAAGTAAGACAGTATGATCAGATA
CTCATAGAAATCTGCGGACATAAAGCTATAGGTACAGTATTAGTAGGACCTACACCTGTCAACATAATTG
GAAGAAATCTGTTGACTCAGATTGGCTGCACTTTAAATTTTCCCATTAGTCCTATTGAGACTGTACCAGT
AAAATTAAAGCCAGGAATGGATGGCCCAAAAGTTAAACAATGGCCATTGACAGAAGAAAAAATAAAAGCA
TTAGTAGAAATTTGTACAGAAATGGAAAAGGAAGGAAAAATTTCAAAAATTGGGCCTGAAAATCCATACA
ATACTCCAGTATTTGCCATAAAGAAAAAAGACAGTACTAAATGGAGAAAATTAGTAGATTTCAGAGAACT
TAATAAGAGAACTCAAGATTTCTGGGAAGTTCAATTAGGAATACCACATCCTGCAGGGTTAAAACAGAAA
AAATCAGTAACAGTACTGGATGTGGGCGATGCATATTTTTCAGTTCCCTTAGATAAAGACTTCAGGAAGT
ATACTGCATTTACCATACCTAGTATAAACAATGAGACACCAGGGATTAGATATCAGTACAATGTGCTTCC
ACAGGGATGGAAAGGATCACCAGCAATATTCCAGTGTAGCATGACAAAAATCTTAGAGCCTTTTAGAAAA
CAAAATCCAGACATAGTCATCTATCAATACATGAAGCTTTTGTATGTAGGATCTGACTTAGAAATAGGGC
AGCATAGAACAAAAATAGAGGAACTGAGACAACATCTGTTGAGGTGGGGATTTACCACACCAGACAAAAA
ACATCAGAAAGAACCTCCATTCCTTTGGATGGGTTATGAACTCCATCCTGATAAATGGACAGTACAGCCT
ATAGTGCTGCCAGAAAAGGACAGCTGGACTGTCAATGACATACAGAAATTAGTGGGAAAATTGAATTGGG
CAAGTCAGATTTATGCAGGGATTAAAGTAAGGCAATTATGTAAACTTCTTAGGGGAACCAAAGCACTAAC
AGAAGTAGTACCACTAACAGAAGAAGCAGAGCTAGAACTGGCAGAAAACAGGGAGATTCTAAAAGAACCG
GTACATGGAGTGTATTATGACCCATCAAAAGACTTAATAGCAGAAATACAGAAGCAGGGGCAAGGCCAAT
GGACATATCAAATTTATCAAGAGCCATTTAAAAATCTGAAAACAGGAAAGTATGCAAGAATGAAGGGTGC
CCACACTAATGATGTGAAACAATTAACAGAGGCAGTACAAAAAATAGCCACAGAAAGCATAGTAATATGG
GGAAAGACTCCTAAATTTAAATTACCCATACAAAAGGAAACATGGGAAGCATGGTGGACAGAGTATTGGC
AAGCCACCTGGATTCCTGAGTGGGAGTTTGTCAATACCCCTCCCTTAGTGAAGTTATGGTACCAGTTAGA
GAAAGAACCCATAATAGGAGCAGAAACTTTCTATGTAGATGGGGCAGCCAATAGGGAAACTAAATTAGGA
AAAGCAGGATATGTAACTGACAGAGGAAGACAAAAAGTTGTCCCCCTAACGGACACAACAAATCAGAAGA
CTGAGTTACAAGCAATTCATCTAGCTTTGCAGGATTCGGGATTAGAAGTAAACATAGTGACAGACTCACA
ATACGCGTTGGGAATCATTCAAGCACAACCAGATAAGAGTGAATCAGAGTTAGTCAGTCAAATAATAGAG
CAGTTAATAAAAAAGGAAAAAGTCTACCTGGCATGGGTACCAGCACACAAAGGAATTGGAGGAAATGAAC
AAGTAGATAAATTGGTCAGTGCTGGAATCAGGAAAGTACTATTTTTAGATGGAATAGATAAGGCCCAAGA
AGAACATGAGAAATATCACAGTAATTGGAGAGCAATGGCTAGTGATTTTAACCTACCACCTGTAGTAGCA
AAAGAAATAGTAGCCAGCTGTGATAAATGTCAGCTAAAAGGGGAAGCCATGCATGGACAAGTAGACTGTA
GCCCAGGAATATGGCAGCTAGATTGTACACATTTAGAAGGAAAAGTTATCTTGGTAGCAGTTCATGTAGC
CAGTGGATATATAGAAGCAGAAGTAATTCCAGCAGAGACAGGGCAAGAAACAGCATACTTCCTCTTAAAA
TTAGCAGGAAGATGGCCAGTAAAAACAGTACATACAGACAATGGCAGCAATTTCACCAGTACTACAGTTA
AGGCCGCCTGTTGGTGGGCGGGGATCAAGCAGGAATTTGGCATTCCCTACAATCCCCAAAGTCAAGGAGT
AATAGAATCTATGAATAAAGAATTAAAGAAAATTATAGGACAGGTAAGAGATCAGGCTGAACATCTTAAG
ACAGCAGTACAAATGGCAGTATTCATCCACAATTTTAAAAGAAAAGGGGGGATTGGGGGGTACAGTGCAG
GGGAAAGAATAGTAGACATAATAGCAACAGACATACAAACTAAAGAATTACAAAAACAAATTACAAAAAT
TCAAAATTTTCGGGTTTATTACAGGGACAGCAGAGATCCAGTTTGGAAAGGACCAGCAAAGCTCCTCTGG
AAAGGTGAAGGGGCAGTAGTAATACAAGATAATAGTGACATAAAAGTAGTGCCAAGAAGAAAAGCAAAGA
TCATCAGGGATTATGGAAAACAGATGGCAGGTGATGATTGTGTGGCAAGTAGACAGGATGAGGATTAACA
CATGGAATTCTGCAACAACTGCTGTTTATCCATTTCAGAATTGGGTGTCGACATAGCAGAATAGGCGTTA
CTCGACAGAGGAGAGCAAGAAATGGAGCCAGTAGATCCTAGACTAGAGCCCTGGAAGCATCCAGGAAGTC
AGCCTAAAACTGCTTGTACCAATTGCTATTGTAAAAAGTGTTGCTTTCATTGCCAAGTTTGTTTCATGAC
AAAAGCCTTAGGCATCTCCTATGGCAGGAAGAAGCGGAGACAGCGACGAAGAGCTCATCAGAACAGTCAG
ACTCATCAAGCTTCTCTATCAAAGCAGTAAGTAGTACATGTAATGCAACCTATAATAGTAGCAATAGTAG
CATTAGTAGTAGCAATAATAATAGCAATAGTTGTGTGGTCCATAGTAATCATAGAATATAGGAAAATGGC
CGCTGATCTTCAGACCTGGAGGAGGAGATATGAGGGACAATTGGAGAAGTGAATTATATAAATATAAAGT
AGTAAAAATTGAACCATTAGGAGTAGCACCCACCAAGGCAAAGAGAAGAGTGGTGCAGAGAGAAAAAAGA
GCAGTGGGAATAGGAGCTTTGTTCCTTGGGTTCTTGGGAGCAGCAGGAAGCACTATGGGCGCAGCGTCAA
TGACGCTGACGGTACAGGCCAGACAATTATTGTCTGGTATAGTGCAGCAGCAGAACAATTTGCTGAGGGC
TATTGAGGCGCAACAGCATCTGTTGCAACTCACAGTCTGGGGCATCAAGCAGCTCCAGGCAAGAATCCTG
GCTGTGGAAAGATACCTAAAGGATCAACAGCTCCTGGGGATTTGGGGTTGCTCTGGAAAACTCATTTGCA
CCACTGCTGTGCCTTGGAATGCTAGTTGGAGTAATAAATCTCTGGAACAGATTTGGAATCACACGACCTG
GATGGAGTGGGACAGAGAAATTAACAATTACACAAGCTTAATACACTCCTTAATTGAAGAATCGCAAAAC
CAGCAAGAAAAGAATGAACAAGAATTATTGGAATTAGATAAATGGGCAAGTTTGTGGAATTGGTTTAACA
TAACAAATTGGCTGTGGTATATAAAATTATTCATAATGATAGTAGGAGGCTTGGTAGGTTTAAGAATAGT
TTTTGCTGTACTTTCTATAGTGAATAGAGTTAGGCAGGGATATTCACCATTATCGTTTCAGACCCACCTC
CCAACCCCGAGGGGACCCGACAGGCCCGAAGGAATAGAAGAAGAAGGTGGAGAGAGAGACAGAGACAGAT
CCATTCGATTAGTGAACGGATCCTTGGCACTTATCTGGGACGATCTGCGGAGCCTGTGCCTCTTCAGCTA
CCACCGCTTGAGAGACTTACTCTTGATTGTAACGAGGATTGTGGAACTTCTGGGACGCAGGGGGTGGGAA
GCCCTCAAATATTGGTGGAATCTCCTACAATATTGGAGTCAGGAGCTAAAGAATAGTGCTGTTAGCTTGC
TCAATGCCACAGCCATAGCAGTAGCTGAGGGGACAGATAGGGTTATAGAAGTAGTACAAGGAGCTTGTAG
AGCTATTCGCCACATACCTAGAAGAATAAGACAGGGCTTGGAAAGGATTTTGCTATAAGCTCGAGGCCGC
CCCGGTGACCTTCAGACCTTGGCACTGGAGGTGGCCCGGCAGAAGCGCGGCATCGTGGATCAGTGCTGCA
CCAGCATCTGCTCTCTCTACCAACTGGAGAACTACTGCAACTAGGCCCACCACTACCCTGTCCACCCCTC
TGCAATGAATAAAACCTTTGAAAGAGCACTACAAGTTGTGTGTACATGCGTGCATGTGCATATGTGGTGC
GGGGGGAACATGAGTGGGGCTGGCTGGAGTGGCGATGATAAGCTGTCAAACATGAGAATTAATTCTTGAA
GACGAAAGGGCCTCGTGATACGCCTATTTTTATAGGTTAATGTCATGATAATAATGGTTTCTTAGTCTAG
AATTAATTCCGTGTATTCTATAGTGTCACCTAAATCGTATGTGTATGATACATAAGGTTATGTATTAATT
GTAGCCGCGTTCTAACGACAATATGTACAAGCCTAATTGTGTAGCATCTGGCTTACTGAAGCAGACCCTA
TCATCTCTCTCGTAAACTGCCGTCAGAGTCGGTTTGGTTGGACGAACCTTCTGAGTTTCTGGTAACGCCG
TCCCGCACCCGGAAATGGTCAGCGAACCAATCAGCAGGGTCATCGCTAGCCAGATCCTCTACGCCGGACG
CATCGTGGCCGGCATCACCGGCGCCACAGGTGCGGTTGCTGGCGCCTATATCGCCGACATCACCGATGGG
GAAGATCGGGCTCGCCACTTCGGGCTCATGAGCGCTTGTTTCGGCGTGGGTATGGTGGCAGGCCCCGTGG
CCGGGGGACTGTTGGGCGCCATCTCCTTGCATGCACCATTCCTTGCGGCGGCGGTGCTCAACGGCCTCAA
CCTACTACTGGGCTGCTTCCTAATGCAGGAGTCGCATAAGGGAGAGCGTCGAATGGTGCACTCTCAGTAC
AATCTGCTCTGATGCCGCATAGTTAAGCCAGCCCCGACACCCGCCAACACCCGCTGACGCGCCCTGACGG
GCTTGTCTGCTCCCGGCATCCGCTTACAGACAAGCTGTGACCGTCTCCGGGAGCTGCATGTGTCAGAGGT
TTTCACCGTCATCACCGAAACGCGCGAGACGAAAGGGCCTCGTGATACGCCTATTTTTATAGGTTAATGT
CATGATAATAATGGTTTCTTAGACGTCAGGTGGCACTTTTCGGGGAAATGTGCGCGGAACCCCTATTTGT
TTATTTTTCTAAATACATTCAAATATGTATCCGCTCATGAGACAATAACCCTGATAAATGCTTCAATAAT
ATTGAAAAAGGAAGAGTATGAGTATTCAACATTTCCGTGTCGCCCTTATTCCCTTTTTTGCGGCATTTTG
CCTTCCTGTTTTTGCTCACCCAGAAACGCTGGTGAAAGTAAAAGATGCTGAAGATCAGTTGGGTGCACGA
GTGGGTTACATCGAACTGGATCTCAACAGCGGTAAGATCCTTGAGAGTTTTCGCCCCGAAGAACGTTTTC
CAATGATGAGCACTTTTAAAGTTCTGCTATGTGGCGCGGTATTATCCCGTATTGACGCCGGGCAAGAGCA
ACTCGGTCGCCGCATACACTATTCTCAGAATGACTTGGTTGAGTACTCACCAGTCACAGAAAAGCATCTT
ACGGATGGCATGACAGTAAGAGAATTATGCAGTGCTGCCATAACCATGAGTGATAACACTGCGGCCAACT
TACTTCTGACAACGATCGGAGGACCGAAGGAGCTAACCGCTTTTTTGCACAACATGGGGGATCATGTAAC
TCGCCTTGATCGTTGGGAACCGGAGCTGAATGAAGCCATACCAAACGACGAGCGTGACACCACGATGCCT
GTAGCAATGGCAACAACGTTGCGCAAACTATTAACTGGCGAACTACTTACTCTAGCTTCCCGGCAACAAT
TAATAGACTGGATGGAGGCGGATAAAGTTGCAGGACCACTTCTGCGCTCGGCCCTTCCGGCTGGCTGGTT
TATTGCTGATAAATCTGGAGCCGGTGAGCGTGGGTCTCGCGGTATCATTGCAGCACTGGGGCCAGATGGT
AAGCCCTCCCGTATCGTAGTTATCTACACGACGGGGAGTCAGGCAACTATGGATGAACGAAATAGACAGA
TCGCTGAGATAGGTGCCTCACTGATTAAGCATTGGTAACTGTCAGACCAAGTTTACTCATATATACTTTA
GATTGATTTAAAACTTCATTTTTAATTTAAAAGGATCTAGGTGAAGATCCTTTTTGATAATCTCATGACC
AAAATCCCTTAACGTGAGTTTTCGTTCCACTGAGCGTCAGACCCCGTAGAAAAGATCAAAGGATCTTCTT
GAGATCCTTTTTTTCTGCGCGTAATCTGCTGCTTGCAAACAAAAAAACCACCGCTACCAGCGGTGGTTTG
TTTGCCGGATCAAGAGCTACCAACTCTTTTTCCGAAGGTAACTGGCTTCAGCAGAGCGCAGATACCAAAT
ACTGTTCTTCTAGTGTAGCCGTAGTTAGGCCACCACTTCAAGAACTCTGTAGCACCGCCTACATACCTCG
CTCTGCTAATCCTGTTACCAGTGGCTGCTGCCAGTGGCGATAAGTCGTGTCTTACCGGGTTGGACTCAAG
ACGATAGTTACCGGATAAGGCGCAGCGGTCGGGCTGAACGGGGGGTTCGTGCACACAGCCCAGCTTGGAG
CGAACGACCTACACCGAACTGAGATACCTACAGCGTGAGCTATGAGAAAGCGCCACGCTTCCCGAAGGGA
GAAAGGCGGACAGGTATCCGGTAAGCGGCAGGGTCGGAACAGGAGAGCGCACGAGGGAGCTTCCAGGGGG
AAACGCCTGGTATCTTTATAGTCCTGTCGGGTTTCGCCACCTCTGACTTGAGCGTCGATTTTTGTGATGC
TCGTCAGGGGGGCGGAGCCTATGGAAAAACGCCAGCAACGCGGCCTTTTTACGGTTCCTGGCCTTTTGCT
GGCCTTTTGCTCACATGTTCTTTCCTGCGTTATCCCCTGATTCTGTGGATAACCGTATTACCGCCTTTGA
GTGAGCTGATACCGCTCGCCGCAGCCGAACGACCGAGCGCAGCGAGTCAGTGAGCGAGGAAGCGGAAGAG
CGCCCAATACGCAAACCGCCTCTCCCCGCGCGTTGGCCGATTCATTAATGCAGCTGTGGAATGTGTGTCA
GTTAGGGTGTGGAAAGTCCCCAGGCTCCCCAGCAGGCAGAAGTATGCAAAGCATGCATCTCAATTAGTCA
GCAACCAGGTGTGGAAAGTCCCCAGGCTCCCCAGCAGGCAGAAGTATGCAAAGCATGCATCTCAATTAGT
CAGCAACCATAGTCCCGCCCCTAACTCCGCCCATCCCGCCCCTAACTCCGCCCAGTTCCGCCCATTCTCC
GCCCCATGGCTGACTAATTTTTTTTATTTATGCAGAGGCCGAGGCCGCCTCGGCCTCTGAGCTATTCCAG
AAGTAGTGAGGAGGCTTTTTTGGAGGCCTAGGCTTTTGCAAAAAGCTTGGACACAAGACAGGCTTGCGAG
ATATGTTTGAGAATACCACTTTATCCCGCGTCAGGGAGAGGCAGTGCGTAAAAAGACGCGGACTCATGTG
AAATACTGGTTTTTAGTGCGCCAGATCCTAGTTATTAATAGTAATCAATTACGGGGTCATTAGTTCATAG
CCCATATATGGAGTTCCGCGTTACATAACTTACGGTAAATGGCCCGCCTGGCTGACCGCCCAACGACCCC
CGCCCATTGACGTCAATAATGACGTATGTTCCCATAGTAACGCCAATAGGGACTTTCCATTGACGTCAAT
GGGTGGAGTATTTACGGTAAACTGCCCACTTGGCAGTACATCAAGTGTATCATATGCCAAGTACGCCCCC
TATTGACGTCAATGACGGTAAATGGCCCGCCTGGCATTATGCCCAGTACATGACCTTATGGGACTTTCCT
ACTTGGCAGTACATCTACGTATTAGTCATCGCTATTACCATG
